Addgene plasmid #229754: pTYB1-MBD2-MBDTRD pc4791
Purpose: Bacterial expression vector of MBD2-MBDTRD domains (aa 153-235) C-terminal tagged to the intein.
Depositing lab: Cristina Cardoso. Depositing organization: Technische Universitaet Darmstadt. Publication: Heterochromatome wide analyses reveal MBD2 as a phase separation scaffold for heterochromatin compartmentalization and composition. Zhang H, Ugur E, Hake C, Romero H, Arroyo M, Mahmoud M, Lermyte F, Leonhardt H, Cardoso MC. Nucleic Acids Res. 2025 Nov 26;53(22):gkaf1380. doi: 10.1093/nar/gkaf1380. PubMed 41416523.
Backbone
  Vector backbone: pTYB1-MeCP2 pc1291
  Total vector size (bp): 8905
  Vector type: Bacterial Expression
Growth in bacteria
  Bacterial resistance: Ampicillin, 100 μg/mL
  Growth temperature: 37°C
  Growth strain: DH5alpha
  Copy number: Unknown
Gene/Insert
  Gene/Insert name: MBD2
  Species: M. musculus (mouse)
  Insert size (bp): 247
  Mutation: MBD2-MBDTRD domains (aa 153-235)
  Entrez Gene: Mbd2 (a.k.a. MBD2a)
  Promoter: T7
  Tag / fusion protein: Intein (C terminal on insert)
  Cloning method: Other
  Sequencing primers: 5′ TAATACGACTCACTATAGGG
Terms and licenses: Academic/Nonprofit Terms; Industry Terms: Not Available to Industry
How to cite: pTYB1-MBD2-MBDTRD pc4791 was a gift from Cristina Cardoso (Addgene plasmid # 229754 ; http://n2t.net/addgene:229754 ; RRID:Addgene_229754)
