[The description below was written by a language model from this plasmid's Addgene catalogue record and pLannotate feature annotations shown in this document.]
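Description:
pTYB1-MBD2-MBDTRD pc4791 is a bacterial expression plasmid built on a pTYB1-type intein fusion backbone (derived from an earlier pTYB1-MeCP2 construct) for producing a fragment of mouse MBD2 in E. coli. It replicates from a ColE1/pMB1-family origin accompanied by the rop gene, which moderates copy number, and also carries an M13 phage origin for single-stranded DNA production. Selection is by ampicillin through the β-lactamase gene. Remnants of pBR322-derived sequences (a bom fragment, an mbeC fragment and tetracycline-resistance fragments) are non-functional backbone leftovers.

The payload is a roughly 250 bp coding segment for MBD2 residues 153–235, described as spanning the methyl-CpG binding domain and transcriptional repression domain regions. The automated annotation matches it to the human protein, whereas the catalogue records the species as mouse. It is transcribed from a T7 promoter controlled by an adjacent lac operator, with a T7 gene 10 ribosome binding site and a T7 terminator. A plasmid-borne lacI gene supplies repressor so that expression is IPTG-inducible in strains providing T7 RNA polymerase, and four tandem rrnB T1 terminators upstream insulate the cassette from read-through transcription. The MBD2 fragment is fused at its C terminus to the Saccharomyces cerevisiae VMA1 intein followed by a chitin binding domain, an arrangement that lets the fusion be captured on chitin resin and the target released by thiol-induced intein cleavage, giving protein free of the affinity tag. The associated work concerns MBD2 in heterochromatin phase separation, so purified domain protein for in vitro studies is the likely use. The sequenced record is 7,507 nt, shorter than the 8,905 bp listed in the catalogue entry.
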