Features (pLannotate 1.2.2; 25 found; start..end, strand, type, name):
      1..589     +  rep_origin     ori: high-copy-number ColE1/pMB1/pBR322/pUC origin of replication
    766..856     -  misc_feature   bom (fragment): basis of mobility region from pBR322
    958..1149    -  CDS            rop: Rop protein, which maintains plasmids at low copy number; rop
   1190..1300    +  CDS            mbeC (fragment): MBEC_ECOLX - Experimental evidence at protein level: Swiss-Prot protein existence level 1. Required for efficient mobilization of ColE1 plasmid and is thus essential to promote the specific transfer of the plasmid during conjugation. Probably functions by inducing DNA bending, helping the MbeA relaxase to melt the DNA around the nic site and cleave the phosphodiester bond. Binds specifically double-stranded DNA (dsDNA) containing the ColE1 oriT but does not recognize the inverted repeat (IR). From Escherichia coli.
   1335..1657    -  CDS            TcR (fragment): tetracycline efflux protein; tet; confers resistance to tetracycline
   1672..1693    -  protein_bind   CAP binding site: CAP binding activates transcription in the presence of cAMP. E. coli catabolite activator protein
   1706..2788    -  CDS            lacI: lac repressor; lacI; The lac repressor binds to the lac operator to inhibit transcription in E. coli. This inhibition can be relieved by adding lactose or isopropyl-β-D-thiogalactopyranoside (IPTG).
   2789..2866    -  promoter       lacI promoter: lacI
   2874..2967    -  CDS            TcR (fragment): tetracycline efflux protein; tet; confers resistance to tetracycline
   3019..3105    +  terminator     rrnB T1 terminator: Escherichia coli rrnB; transcription terminator T1 from the E. coli rrnB gene
   3202..3288    +  terminator     rrnB T1 terminator: Escherichia coli rrnB; transcription terminator T1 from the E. coli rrnB gene
   3385..3471    +  terminator     rrnB T1 terminator: Escherichia coli rrnB; transcription terminator T1 from the E. coli rrnB gene
   3568..3654    +  terminator     rrnB T1 terminator: Escherichia coli rrnB; transcription terminator T1 from the E. coli rrnB gene
   3789..3807    +  promoter       T7 promoter: promoter for bacteriophage T7 RNA polymerase
   3808..3832    +  protein_bind   lac operator: The lac repressor binds to the lac operator to inhibit transcription in E. coli. This inhibition can be relieved by adding lactose or isopropyl-β-D-thiogalactopyranoside (IPTG). lac repressor encoded by lacI
   3847..3869    +  RBS            RBS: efficient ribosome binding site from bacteriophage T7 gene 10 (Olins and Rangwala, 1989)
   3880..4128    +  CDS            MBD2 (fragment): MBD2_HUMAN - Experimental evidence at protein level: Swiss-Prot protein existence level 1. Binds CpG islands in promoters where the DNA is methylated at position 5 of cytosine within CpG dinucleotides. Binds hemimethylated DNA as well. Recruits histone deacetylases and DNA methyltransferases. Acts as transcriptional repressor and plays a role in gene silencing. Functions as a scaffold protein, targeting GATAD2A and GATAD2B to chromatin to promote repression. May enhance the activation of some unmethylated cAMP-responsive promoters. From Homo sapiens (Human).
   4141..4959    +  CDS            Sce VMA intein 5' region: 5' region of the intein from the yeast Vma1 subunit of the vacuolar ATPase (Chong et al., 1998); Saccharomyces cerevisiae VMA1
   4962..5492    +  CDS            Sce VMA intein 3' region: modified 3' region of the intein from the yeast Vma1 subunit of the vacuolar ATPase (Chong et al., 1998); Saccharomyces cerevisiae VMA1; C-terminal cleavage of this intein can be induced by thiols.
   5536..5691    +  CDS            CBD: chitin binding domain from chitinase A1 (Watanabe et al., 1994); Bacillus circulans chiA
   5713..5762    +  CDS            SET1 (fragment): solubility-enhancement tag derived from T7 phage gene 10B
   5770..5817    +  terminator     T7 terminator: transcription terminator for bacteriophage T7 RNA polymerase
   5877..5981    +  promoter       AmpR promoter: bla
   5982..6842    +  CDS            AmpR: β-lactamase; bla; confers resistance to ampicillin, carbenicillin, and related antibiotics
   6884..7397    -  rep_origin     M13 ori (sequence partly withheld): M13 bacteriophage origin of replication; arrow indicates direction of (+) strand synthesis
>Addgene plasmid #229754 | pTYB1-MBD2-MBDTRD pc4791 | addgene full sequence | sequence record 459932 | Addgene NGS Result
TTGAGATCCTTTTTTTCTGCGCGTAATCTGCTGCTTGCAAACAAAAAAACCACCGCTACCAGCGGTGGTT
TGTTTGCCGGATCAAGAGCTACCAACTCTTTTTCCGAAGGTAACTGGCTTCAGCAGAGCGCAGATACCAA
ATACTGTCCTTCTAGTGTAGCCGTAGTTAGGCCACCACTTCAAGAACTCTGTAGCACCGCCTACATACCT
CGCTCTGCTAATCCTGTTACCAGTGGCTGCTGCCAGTGGCGATAAGTCGTGTCTTACCGGGTTGGACTCA
AGACGATAGTTACCGGATAAGGCGCAGCGGTCGGGCTGAACGGGGGGTTCGTGCACACAGCCCAGCTTGG
AGCGAACGACCTACACCGAACTGAGATACCTACAGCGTGAGCTATGAGAAAGCGCCACGCTTCCCGAAGG
GAGAAAGGCGGACAGGTATCCGGTAAGCGGCAGGGTCGGAACAGGAGAGCGCACGAGGGAGCTTCCAGGG
GGAAACGCCTGGTATCTTTATAGTCCTGTCGGGTTTCGCCACCTCTGACTTGAGCGTCGATTTTTGTGAT
GCTCGTCAGGGGGGCGGAGCCTATGGAAAAACGCCAGCAACGCGGCCTTTTTACGGTTCCTGGCCTTTTG
CTGGCCTTTTGCTCACATGTTCTTTCCTGCGTTATCCCCTGATTCTGTGGATAACCGTATTACCGCCTTT
GAGTGAGCTGATACCGCTCGCCGCAGCCGAACGACCGAGCGCAGCGAGTCAGTGAGCGAGGAAGCTATGG
TGCACTCTCAGTACAATCTGCTCTGATGCCGCATAGTTAAGCCAGTATACACTCCGCTATCGCTACGTGA
CTGGGTCATGGCTGCGCCCCGACACCCGCCAACACCCGCTGACGCGCCCTGACGGGCTTGTCTGCTCCCG
GCATCCGCTTACAGACAAGCTGTGACCGTCTCCGGGAGCTGCATGTGTCAGAGGTTTTCACCGTCATCAC
CGAAACGCGCGAGGCAGCTGCGGTAAAGCTCATCAGCGTGGTCGTGCAGCGATTCACAGATGTCTGCCTG
TTCATCCGCGTCCAGCTCGTTGAGTTTCTCCAGAAGCGTTAATGTCTGGCTTCTGATAAAGCGGGCCATG
TTAAGGGCGGTTTTTTCCTGTTTGGTCACTGATGCCTCCGTGTAAGGGGGATTTCTGTTCATGGGGGTAA
TGATACCGATGAAACGAGAGAGGATGCTCACGATACGGGTTACTGATGATGAACATGCCCGGTTACTGGA
ACGTTGTGAGGGTAAACAACTGGCGGTATGGATGCGGCGGGACCAGAGAAAAATCACTCAGGGTCAATGC
CAGCCGAACGCCAGCAAGACGTAGCCCAGCGCGTCGGCCGCCATGCCGGCGATAATGGCCTGCTTCTCGC
CGAAACGTTTGGTGGCGGGACCAGTGACGAAGGCTTGAGCGAGGGCGTGCAAGATTCCGAATACCGCAAG
CGACAGGCCGATCATCGTCGCGCTCCAGCGAAAGCGGTCCTCGCCGAAAATGACCCAGAGCGCTGCCGGC
ACCTGTCCTACGAGTTGCATGATAAAGAAGACAGTCATAAGTGCGGCGACGATAGTCATGCCCCGCGCCC
ACCGGAAGGAGCTGACTGGGTTGAAGGCTCTCAAGGGCATCGGTCGAGATCCCGGTGCCTAATGAGTGAG
CTAACTTACATTAATTGCGTTGCGCTCACTGCCCGCTTTCCAGTCGGGAAACCTGTCGTGCCAGCTGCAT
TAATGAATCGGCCAACGCGCGGGGAGAGGCGGTTTGCGTATTGGGCGCCAGGGTGGTTTTTCTTTTCACC
AGTGAGACGGGCAACAGCTGATTGCCCTTCACCGCCTGGCCCTGAGAGAGTTGCAGCAAGCGGTCCACGC
TGGTTTGCCCCAGCAGGCGAAAATCCTGTTTGATGGTGGTTAACGGCGGGATATAACATGAGCTGTCTTC
GGTATCGTCGTATCCCACTACCGAGATATCCGCACCAACGCGCAGCCCGGACTCGGTAATGGCGCGCATT
GCGCCCAGCGCCATCTGATCGTTGGCAACCAGCATCGCAGTGGGAACGATGCCCTCATTCAGCATTTGCA
TGGTTTGTTGAAAACCGGACATGGCACTCCAGTCGCCTTCCCGTTCCGCTATCGGCTGAATTTGATTGCG
AGTGAGATATTTATGCCAGCCAGCCAGACGCAGACGCGCCGAGACAGAACTTAATGGGCCCGCTAACAGC
GCGATTTGCTGGTGACCCAATGCGACCAGATGCTCCACGCCCAGTCGCGTACCGTCTTCATGGGAGAAAA
TAATACTGTTGATGGGTGTCTGGTCAGAGACATCAAGAAATAACGCCGGAACATTAGTGCAGGCAGCTTC
CACAGCAATGGCATCCTGGTCATCCAGCGGATAGTTAATGATCAGCCCACTGACGCGTTGCGCGAGAAGA
TTGTGCACCGCCGCTTTACAGGCTTCGACGCCGCTTCGTTCTACCATCGACACCACCACGCTGGCACCCA
GTTGATCGGCGCGAGATTTAATCGCCGCGACAATTTGCGACGGCGCGTGCAGGGCCAGACTGGAGGTGGC
AACGCCAATCAGCAACGACTGTTTGCCCGCCAGTTGTTGTGCCACGCGGTTGGGAATGTAATTCAGCTCC
GCCATCGCCGCTTCCACTTTTTCCCGCGTTTTCGCAGAAACGTGGCTGGCCTGGTTCACCACGCGGGAAA
CGGTCTGATAAGAGACACCGGCATACTCTGCGACATCGTATAACGTTACTGGTTTCACATTCACCACCCT
GAATTGACTCTCTTCCGGGCGCTATCATGCCATACCGCGAAAGGTTTTGCGCCATTCGATGGTGTCCGGG
ATCTCGACGCTCTCCCTTATGCGACTCCTGCATTAGGAAGCAGCCCAGTAGTAGGTTGAGGCCGTTGAGC
ACCGCCGCCGCAAGGAATGGTGCATGCCGGCATGCCGCCCTTTCGTCTTCAAGAATTAATTCCCAATTCC
CCAGGCATCAAATAAAACGAAAGGCTCAGTCGAAAGACTGGGCCTTTCGTTTTATCTGTTGTTTGTCGGT
GAACGCTCTCCTGAGTAGGACAAATCCGCCGGGAGCGGATTTGAACGTTGCGAAGCAACGGCCCGGAGGG
TGGCGGGCAGGACGCCCGCCATAAACTGCCAGGAATTAATTCCCCAGGCATCAAATAAAACGAAAGGCTC
AGTCGAAAGACTGGGCCTTTCGTTTTATCTGTTGTTTGTCGGTGAACGCTCTCCTGAGTAGGACAAATCC
GCCGGGAGCGGATTTGAACGTTGCGAAGCAACGGCCCGGAGGGTGGCGGGCAGGACGCCCGCCATAAACT
GCCAGGAATTAATTCCCCAGGCATCAAATAAAACGAAAGGCTCAGTCGAAAGACTGGGCCTTTCGTTTTA
TCTGTTGTTTGTCGGTGAACGCTCTCCTGAGTAGGACAAATCCGCCGGGAGCGGATTTGAACGTTGCGAA
GCAACGGCCCGGAGGGTGGCGGGCAGGACGCCCGCCATAAACTGCCAGGAATTAATTCCCCAGGCATCAA
ATAAAACGAAAGGCTCAGTCGAAAGACTGGGCCTTTCGTTTTATCTGTTGTTTGTCGGTGAACGCTCTCC
TGAGTAGGACAAATCCGCCGGGAGCGGATTTGAACGTTGCGAAGCAACGGCCCGGAGGGTGGCGGGCAGG
ACGCCCGCCATAAACTGCCAGGAATTGGGGATCGGAATTAATTCCCGGTTTAAACCGGGGATCTCGATCC
CGCGAAATTAATACGACTCACTATAGGGGAATTGTGAGCGGATAACAATTCCCCTCTAGAAATAATTTTG
TTTAACTTTAAGAAGGAGATATACATATGATGGACTGCCCGGCCCTCCCCCCCGGATGGAAGAAGGAGGA
AGTGATCCGAAAATCAGGGCTCAGTGCTGGCAAGAGCGATGTCTACTACTTCAGTCCAAGTGGTAAGAAG
TTCAGAAGTAAACCTCAGCTGGCAAGATACCTGGGAAATGCTGTTGACCTTAGCAGTTTTGACTTCAGGA
CCGGCAAGATGATGCCTAGTAAATTACAGAAGAACAAGCAGAGACTCCGGAATGACCCCCTCAATCAGGA
GGGCTCTTCCTGCTTTGCCAAGGGTACCAATGTTTTAATGGCGGATGGGTCTATTGAATGTATTGAAAAC
ATTGAGGTTGGTAATAAGGTCATGGGTAAAGATGGCAGACCTCGTGAGGTAATTAAATTGCCCAGAGGAA
GAGAAACTATGTACAGCGTCGTGCAGAAAAGTCAGCACAGAGCCCACAAAAGTGACTCAAGTCGTGAAGT
GCCAGAATTACTCAAGTTTACGTGTAATGCGACCCATGAGTTGGTTGTTAGAACACCTCGTAGTGTCCGC
CGTTTGTCTCGTACCATTAAGGGTGTCGAATATTTTGAAGTTATTACTTTTGAGATGGGCCAAAAGAAAG
CCCCCGACGGTAGAATTGTTGAGCTTGTCAAGGAAGTTTCAAAGAGCTACCCAATATCTGAGGGGCCTGA
GAGAGCCAACGAATTAGTAGAATCCTATAGAAAGGCTTCAAATAAAGCTTATTTTGAGTGGACTATTGAG
GCCAGAGATCTTTCTCTGTTGGGTTCCCATGTTCGTAAAGCTACCTACCAGACTTACGCTCCAATTCTTT
ATGAGAATGACCACTTTTTCGACTACATGCAAAAAAGTAAGTTTCATCTCACCATTGAAGGTCCAAAAGT
ACTTGCTTATTTACTTGGTTTATGGATTGGTGATGGATTGTCTGACAGGGCAACTTTTTCGGTTGATTCC
AGAGATACTTCTTTGATGGAACGTGTTACTGAATATGCTGAAAAGTTGAATTTGTGCGCCGAGTATAAGG
ACAGAAAAGAACCACAAGTTGCCAAAACTGTTAATTTGTACTCTAAAGTTGTCAGAGGTAATGGTATTCG
CAATAATCTTAATACTGAGAATCCATTATGGGACGCTATTGTTGGCTTAGGATTCTTGAAGGACGGTGTC
AAAAATATTCCTTCTTTCTTGTCTACGGACAATATCGGTACTCGTGAAACATTTCTTGCTGGTCTAATTG
ATTCTGATGGCTATGTTACTGATGAGCATGGTATTAAAGCAACAATAAAGACAATTCATACTTCTGTCAG
AGATGGTTTGGTTTCCCTTGCTCGTTCTTTAGGCTTAGTAGTCTCGGTTAACGCAGAACCTGCTAAGGTT
GACATGAATGTCACCAAACATAAAATTAGTTATGCTATTTATATGTCTGGTGGAGATGTTTTGCTTAACG
TTCTTTCGAAGTGTGCCGGCTCTAAAAAATTCAGGCCTGCTCCCGCCGCTGCTTTTGCACGTGAGTGCCG
CGGATTTTATTTCGAGTTACAAGAATTGAAGGAAGACGATTATTATGGGATTACTTTATCTGATGATTCT
GATCATCAGTTTTTGCTTGGATCCCAGGTTGTCGTCCATGCATGCGGTGGCCTGACCGGTCTGAACTCAG
GCCTCACGACAAATCCTGGTGTATCCGCTTGGCAGGTCAACACAGCTTATACTGCGGGACAATTGGTCAC
ATATAACGGCAAGACGTATAAATGTTTGCAGCCCCACACCTCCTTGGCAGGATGGGAACCATCCAACGTT
CCTGCCTTGTGGCAGCTTCAATGACTGCAGGAAGGGGATCCGGCTGCTAACAAAGCCCGAAAGGAAGCTG
AGTTGGCTGCTGCCACCGCTGAGCAATAACTAGCATAACCCCTTGGGGCCTCTAAACGGGTCTTGAGGGG
TTTTTTGCTGAAAGGAGGAACTATATCCGGATAACTACGTCAGGTGGCACTTTTCGGGGAAATGTGCGCG
GAACCCCTATTTGTTTATTTTTCTAAATACATTCAAATATGTATCCGCTCATGAGACAATAACCCTGATA
AATGCTTCAATAATATTGAAAAAGGAAGAGTATGAGTATTCAACATTTCCGTGTCGCCCTTATTCCCTTT
TTTGCGGCATTTTGCCTTCCTGTTTTTGCTCACCCAGAAACGCTGGTGAAAGTAAAAGATGCTGAAGATC
AGTTGGGTGCACGAGTGGGTTACATCGAACTGGATCTCAACAGCGGTAAGATCCTTGAGAGTTTTCGCCC
CGAAGAACGTTTCCCAATGATGAGCACTTTTAAAGTTCTGCTATGTGGCGCGGTATTATCCCGTGTTGAC
GCCGGGCAAGAGCAACTCGGTCGCCGCATACACTATTCTCAGAATGACTTGGTTGAGTACTCACCAGTCA
CAGAAAAGCATCTTACGGATGGCATGACAGTAAGAGAATTATGCAGTGCTGCCATAACCATGAGTGATAA
CACTGCGGCCAACTTACTTCTGACAACGATCGGAGGACCGAAGGAGCTAACCGCTTTTTTGCACAACATG
GGGGATCATGTAACTCGCCTTGATCGTTGGGAACCGGAGCTGAATGAAGCCATACCAAACGACGAGCGTG
ACACCACGATGCCTGTAGCAATGGCAACAACGTTGCGCAAACTATTAACTGGCGAACTACTTACTCTAGC
TTCCCGGCAACAATTAATAGACTGGATGGAGGCGGATAAAGTTGCAGGACCACTTCTGCGCTCGGCCCTT
CCGGCTGGCTGGTTTATTGCTGATAAATCTGGAGCCGGTGAGCGTGGGTCTCGCGGTATCATTGCAGCAC
TGGGGCCAGATGGTAAGCCCTCCCGTATCGTAGTTATCTACACGACGGGGAGTCAGGCAACTATGGATGA
ACGAAATAGACAGATCGCTGAGATAGGTGCCTCACTGATTAAGCATTGGTAACTGTCAGACCAAGTTTAC
TCATATATACTTTAGATTGATT
[38 nt withheld, positions 6883-6920]
A
[37 nt withheld, positions 6922-6958]
ATTTTGTTAAAATTCGCGTTAAATTTTTGTTAAATCAGCTCATTTTTTAACCAATAGGCCGAAATCGGCA
AAATCCCTTATAAATCAAAAGAATAGCCCGAGATAGGGT
[37 nt withheld, positions 7068-7104]
AAAGAACGTGGACTCCAACGTCAAAGG
[141 nt withheld, positions 7132-7272]
G
[125 nt withheld, positions 7274-7398]
AAAGGATCTAGGTGAAGATCCTTTTTGATAATCTCATGACCAAAATCCCTTAACGTGAGTTTTCGTTCCA
CTGAGCGTCAGACCCCGTAGAAAAGATCAAAGGATCTTC
